>Addgene plasmid #18390 | T4 Lysozyme I78V WT* | addgene partial sequence | sequence record 24176 | 3primeUP
GCTANGAAAAAGCCCGCTCATTAGGCGGGCTCAGATCTGCTCATGTTTGACAGCTTATCATCGATAAGCT
TCGGCAATAAATTCTTGATATGTTTTCATATGTTTCCTTTAAATATTTTAATTAGTAATTGTCTATTCAA
GTAATTGTGAATATACTATCACAATTCCAAGAGAAAGTAAACAGCTTTATAGATTTTTATACGCGTCCCA
AGTGCCAGTTCTAAACGTTGTAATGACTCGTTTTGCGCGATTAGGTGTTTGATTATACCATCTAGATTTA
GCTAAGTTAACTGCTGCTTCATCCCAGCGTTTTTGTTGAAGCATACGTAAAGAGTTAGTAAATCCTGCCA
CACCGGTTTCTCCCATTTGGAAAACCATATTAATCAATGCAGCGCGACGAACCGCATCAAGAGAATCATA
AACCGGTTTTAATTTAGCATTTCTCAGAACTCCGCGAACAGCAGCATCAACATCCTGATTAAAGAGTTTT
TCAGCCTCATCTTTTGTAATTACACCATTAGTATTACGCCCAATAGCTTTATCTAATTCAGATTTAGCAG
CATTAAGTGATGGACTTTTTGTAAGCAAATGACCGATGCCAATAGTGTAATAGCCTTCTGTGTCTTTATA
GATTTTAAGTCTAAGACCTTCATCTATACGTAACATTTCAAATATATTCATAATACCTCCTAAGCATCGA
TGGATCCTGTTTCCTGTGTGAAATTGTTATCCGCTCACAATTCCACACATTATACGAGCCGATGATTAAT
TGTCAACAGGGGGATGGGGAGTAAGCTGATCCTGTTCNGGGTGAATN
