[The description below was written by a language model from this plasmid's Addgene catalogue record.]
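Description:
T4 Lysozyme I78V WT* is a bacterial expression plasmid built on the pHS1403 backbone (about 5 kb without insert) that carries the bacteriophage T4 lysozyme gene (gene e) as an insert of roughly 600 bp. It is maintained in E. coli as a high-copy plasmid under ampicillin selection. The record does not name the origin of replication, the promoter driving expression, or any fusion tags, and no feature table is provided, so the regulatory context of the insert cannot be described beyond the fact that the vector is classed as an expression vector.

The insert was cloned by restriction digestion between a 5′ BamHI site and a 3′ HindIII site, both of which remain intact, so the lysozyme cassette can be excised or swapped. According to the depositor's note, the BamHI site lies 27 bp from the start codon and the HindIII site 115 bp from the stop codon, meaning the fragment includes short flanking untranslated sequence on each side of the coding region. The encoded protein carries the point substitution I78V, replacing isoleucine 78 with valine, in the background designated WT*. In the T4 lysozyme literature, WT* commonly refers to the cysteine-free pseudo-wild-type protein used as a reference background, although the record itself does not define the term.

The record states no explicit purpose. A single conservative substitution in a well-characterised model enzyme would suit recombinant production of the variant in bacteria for studies of protein stability, folding and structure, with comparison against the parental WT* protein.
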