Addgene plasmid #18390: T4 Lysozyme I78V WT*
Depositing lab: Brian Matthews. Depositing organization: University of Oregon.
Backbone
  Vector backbone: pHS1403
  Backbone size w/o insert (bp): 5000
  Vector type: Bacterial Expression
Growth in bacteria
  Bacterial resistance: Ampicillin, 100 μg/mL
  Growth temperature: 37°C
  Growth strain: DH5alpha
  Copy number: High Copy
Gene/Insert
  Gene/Insert name: T4 Lysozyme
  Species: Bacteriophage T4
  Insert size (bp): 600
  Mutation: I78V WT*
  GenBank ID: NP_049736
  Entrez Gene: e (a.k.a. T4p123)
  Cloning method: Restriction Enzyme; 5′ cloning site BamHI (not destroyed); 3′ cloning site HindIII (not destroyed)
  Sequencing primers: 5′ na; 3′ GGCGTATCACGAGGCCC
Terms and licenses: Academic/Nonprofit Terms; Industry Terms: Not Available to Industry
Depositor comments: The BamHI site is 27 bp from the ATG and the HindIII site is 115 bp from the stop.
How to cite: T4 Lysozyme I78V WT* was a gift from Brian Matthews (Addgene plasmid # 18390 ; http://n2t.net/addgene:18390 ; RRID:Addgene_18390)
